>Addgene plasmid #122271 | pGAD-Atg17(F317Q) | depositor full sequence | sequence record 233423 | pGAD-Atg17(F317Q) sequence 7921 bps
GCTTGCATGCAACTTCTTTTCTTTTTTTTTCTTTTCTCTCTCCCCCGTTGTTGTCTCACCATATCCGCAA
TGACAAAAAAAATGATGGAAGACACTAAAGGAAAAAATTAACGACAAAGACAGCACCAACAGATGTCGTT
GTTCCAGAGCTGATGAGGGGTATCTTCGAACACACGAAACTTTTTCCTTCCTTCATTCACGCACACTACT
CTCTAATGAGCAACGGTATACGGCCTTCCTTCCAGTTACTTGAATTTGAAATAAAAAAAGTTTGCCGCTT
TGCTATCAAGTATAAATAGACCTGCAATTATTAATCTTTTGTTTCCTCGTCATTGTTCTCGTTCCCTTTC
TTCCTTGTTTCTTTTTCTGCACAATATTTCAAGCTATACCAAGCATACAATCAACTCCAAGCTTTGCAAA
GATGGATAAAGCGGAATTAATTCCCGAGCCTCCAAAAAAGAAGAGAAAGGTCGAATTGGGTACCGCCGCC
AATTTTAATCAAAGTGGGAATATTGCTGATAGCTCATTGTCCTTCACTTTCACTAACAGTAGCAACGGTC
CGAACCTCATAACAACTCAAACAAATTCTCAAGCGCTTTCACAACCAATTGCCTCCTCTAACGTTCATGA
TAACTTCATGAATAATGAAATCACGGCTAGTAAAATTGATGATGGTAATAATTCAAAACCACTGTCACCT
GGTTGGACGGACCAAACTGCGTATAACGCGTTTGGAATCACTACAGGGATGTTTAATACCACTACAATGG
ATGATGTATATAACTATCTATTCGATGATGAAGATACCCCACCAAACCCAAAAAAAGAGATCGAATTCCC
CGGGGGATCCATCGATATGAACGAAGCAGATGTTACAAAATTTGTTAATAATGCCAGGAAAACGCTGACC
GATGCTCAACTTTTATGTTCAAGTGCTAATTTAAGGATTGTAGATATTAAGAAAAAATTGTCATCTTGGC
AGTTGAGTATTTCAAAACTCAATTTTCTAATAGTTGGCTTGAGACAGCAAGGAAAGTTTCTTTACACTAT
TTTAAAGGAAGGCATTGGGACAAAGCTAATCCAGAAACAATGGAATCAAGCTGTCTTAGTGGTCTTAGTT
GATGAGATGAAGTACTGGCAATATGAAATCACTTCTAAAGTACAAAGGTTGGATGGTATAGTAAATGAAT
TGAGCATATCAGAAAAAGATGATACCGATCCCTCTAAACTAGGAGATTACATCTCGAGAGACAACGTTAA
CTTATTGAATGACAAACTGAAAGAAGTGCCAGTAATTGAGCGTCAAATTGAAAACATTAAGCTTCAATAC
GAAAATATGGTCAGAAAAGTTAACAAAGAACTGATTGATACCAAGTTGACGGACGTAACTCAAAAATTCC
AAAGTAAATTTGGTATAGATAACCTGATGGAAACAAATGTTGCAGAGCAGTTTAGCAGGGAACTAACGGA
CCTTGAAAAAGATTTAGCAGAGATAATGAATTCATTGACACAGCACTTTGATAAGACATTGCTGTTACAA
GATAAAAAAATTGATAACGATGAACGTGAGGAGCTGTTTAAGGTGGTACAAGGCGACGACAAAGAACTAT
ACAACATTTTCAAAACTCTGCATGAGGTAATTGATGACGTGGACAAAACAATTCTTAACTTGGGTCAATT
TTTGCAGGCAAAAATAAAGGAAAAGACAGAACTACACAGCGAAGTTTCTGAAATAATAAACGATTTCAAT
AGAAATTTGGAATATCTATTAATCTTTAAAGATATTTCCAATCTGATTGATAGCCAAAAAAATTCCTGTA
CACAAGATATTCAAACAACTAAGGAACTTTGTGAATTTTATGATAATTTTGAAGAAAGCTACGGTAACTT
AGTTCTAGAAGCAAAGAGGAGAAAGGATGTGGCAAACAGAATGAAAACTATATTGAAAGATTGTGAAAAG
CAGTTGCAGAATTTAGATGCTCAGGACCAGGAAGAACGTCAGAATTTTATAGCGGAAAATGGAACTTATC
TTCCTGAGACAATCTGGCCCGGTAAAATTGACGATTTTTCTTCCCTGTACACTTTAAATTACAACGTGAA
GAATCCTTAGGTCGACCTGCAGAGATCTATGAATCGTAGATACTGAAAAACCCCGCAAGTTCACTTCAAC
TGTGCATCGTGCACCATCTCAATTTCTTTCATTTATACATCGTTTTGCCTTCTTTTATGTAACTATACTC
CTCTAAGTTTCAATCTTGGCCATGTAACCTCTGATCTATAGAATTTTTTAAATGACTAGAATTAATGCCC
ATCTTTTTTTTGGACCTAAATTCTTCATGAAAATATATTACGAGGGCTTATTCAGAAGCTTTGGACTTCT
TCGCCAGAGGTTTGGTCAAGTCTCCAATCAAGGTTGTCGGCTTGTCTACCTTGCCAGAAATTTACGAAAA
GATGGAAAAGGGTCAAATCGTTGGTAGATACGTTGTTGACACTTCTAAATAAGCGAATTTCTTATGATTT
ATGATTTTTATTATTAAATAAGTTATAAAAAAAATAAGTGTATACAAATTTTAAAGTGACTCTTAGGTTT
TAAAACGAAAATTCTTGTTCTTGAGTAACTCTTTCCTGTAGGTCAGGTTGCTTTCTCAGGTATAGCATGA
GGTCGCTCTTATTGACCACACCTCTACCGGCATGCCCGAAATTCCCCTACCCTATGAACATATTCCATTT
TGTAATTTCGTGTCGTTTCTATTATGAATTTCATTTATAAAGTTTATGTACAAATATCATAAAAAAAGAG
AATCTTTTTAAGCAAGGATTTTCTTAACTTCTTCGGCGACAGCATCACCGACTTCGGTGGTACTGTTGGA
ACCACCTAAATCACCAGTTCTGATACCTGCATCCAAAACCTTTTTAACTGCATCTTCAATGGCCTTACCT
TCTTCAGGCAAGTTCAATGACAATTTCAACATCATTGCAGCAGACAAGATAGTGGCGATAGGGTCAACCT
TATTCTTTGGCAAATCTGGAGCAGAACCGTGGCATGGTTCGTACAAACCAAATGCGGTGTTCTTGTCTGG
CAAAGAGGCCAAGGACGCAGATGGCAACAAACCCAAGGAACCTGGGATAACGGAGGCTTCATCGGAGATG
ATATCACCAAACATGTTGCTGGTGATTATAATACCATTTAGGTGGGTTGGGTTCTTAACTAGGATCATGG
CGGCAGAATCAATCAATTGATGTTGAACCTTCAATGTAGGAAATTCGTTCTTGATGGTTTCCTCCACAGT
TTTTCTCCATAATCTTGAAGAGGCCAAAACATTAGCTTTATCCAAGGACCAAATAGGCAATGGTGGCTCA
TGTTGTAGGGCCATGAAAGCGGCCATTCTTGTGATTCTTTGCACTTCTGGAACGGTGTATTGTTCACTAT
CCCAAGCGACACCATCACCATCGTCTTCCTTTCTCTTACCAAAGTAAATACCTCCCACTAATTCTCTGAC
AACAACGAAGTCAGTACCTTTAGCAAATTGTGGCTTGATTGGAGATAAGTCTAAAAGAGAGTCGGATGCA
AAGTTACATGGTCTTAAGTTGGCGTACAATTGAAGTTCTTTACGGATTTTTAGTAAACCTTGTTCAGGTC
TAACACTACCTGTACCCCATTTAGGACCACCCACAGCACCTAACAAAACGGCATCAACCTTCTTGGAGGC
TTCCAGCGCCTCATCTGGAAGTGGGACACCTGTAGCTTCGAAAGCAGCACCACCAATTAAATGATTTTCG
AAATCGAACTTGACATTGGAACGAACATCAGAAATAGCTTTAAGAACCTTAATGGCTTCGGCTGTGATTT
CTTGACCAACGTGGTCACCTGGCAAAACGACGATCTTCTTAGGGGCAGACATTAGAATGGTATATCCTTG
AAATATATATATATATTGCTGAAATGTAAAAGGTAAGAAAAGTTAGAAAGTAAGACGATTGCTAACCACC
TATTGGAAAAAACAATAGGTCCTTAAATAATATTGTCAACTTCAAGTATTGTGATGCAAGCATTTAGTCA
TGAACGCTTCTCTATTCTATATGAAAAGCCGGTTCCGGCCTCTCACCTTTCCTTTTTCTCCCAATTTTTC
AGTTGAAAAAGGTATATGCGTCAGGCGACCTCTGAAATTAACAAAAAATTTCCAGTCATCGAATTTGATT
CTGTGCGATAGCGCCCCTGTGTGTTCTCGTTATGTTGAGGAAAAAAATAATGGTTGCTAAGAGATTCGAA
CTCTTGCATCTTACGATACCTGAGTATTCCCACAGTTGGGGATCTCGACTCTAGCTAGAGGATCAATTCG
TAATCATGGTCATAGCTGTTTCCTGTGTGAAATTGTTATCCGCTCACAATTCCACACAACATACGAGCCG
GAAGCATAAAGTGTAAAGCCTGGGGTGCCTAATGAGTGAGGTAACTCACATTAATTGCGTTGCGCTCACT
GCCCGCTTTCCAGTCGGGAAACCTGTCGTGCCAGCTGGATTAATGAATCGGCCAACGCGCGGGGAGAGGC
GGTTTGCGTATTGGGCGCTCTTCCGCTTCCTCGCTCACTGACTCGCTGCGCTCGGTCGTTCGGCTGCGGC
GAGCGGTATCAGCTCACTCAAAGGCGGTAATACGGTTATCCACAGAATCAGGGGATAACGCAGGAAAGAA
CATGTGAGCAAAAGGCCAGCAAAAGGCCAGGAACCGTAAAAAGGCCGCGTTGCTGGCGTTTTTCCATAGG
CTCCGCCCCCCTGACGAGCATCACAAAAATCGACGCTCAAGTCAGAGGTGGCGAAACCCGACAGGACTAT
AAAGATACCAGGCGTTTCCCCCTGGAAGCTCCCTCGTGCGCTCTCCTGTTCCGACCCTGCCGCTTACCGG
ATACCTGTCCGCCTTTCTCCCTTCGGGAAGCGTGGCGCTTTCTCATAGCTCACGCTGTAGGTATCTCAGT
TCGGTGTAGGTCGTTCGCTCCAAGCTGGGCTGTGTGCACGAACCCCCCGTTCAGCCCGACCGCTGCGCCT
TATCCGGTAACTATCGTCTTGAGTCCAACCCGGTAAGACACGACTTATCGCCACTGGCAGCAGCCACTGG
TAACAGGATTAGCAGAGCGAGGTATGTAGGCGGTGCTACAGAGTTCTTGAAGTGGTGGCCTAACTACGGC
TACACTAGAAGGACAGTATTTGGTATCTGCGCTCTGCTGAAGCCAGTTACCTTCGGAAAAAGAGTTGGTA
GCTCTTGATCCGGCAAACAAACCACCGCTGGTAGCGGTGGTTTTTTTGTTTGCAAGCAGCAGATTACGCG
CAGAAAAAAAGGATCTCAAGAAGATCCTTTGATCTTTTCTACGGGGTCTGACGCTCAGTGGAACGAAAAC
TCACGTTAAGGGATTTTGGTCATGAGATTATCAAAAAGGATCTTCACCTAGATCCTTTTAAATTAAAAAT
GAAGTTTTAAATCAATCTAAAGTATATATGAGTAAACTTGGTCTGACAGTTACCAATGCTTAATCAGTGA
GGCACCTATCTCAGCGATCTGTCTATTTCGTTCATCCATAGTTGCCTGACTCCCCGTCGTGTAGATAACT
ACGATACGGGAGGGCTTACCATCTGGCCCCAGTGCTGCAATGATACCGCGAGACCCACGCTCACCGGCTC
CAGATTTATCAGCAATAAACCAGCCAGCCGGAAGGGCCGAGCGCAGAAGTGGTCCTGCAACTTTATCCGC
CTCCATCCAGTCTATTAATTGTTGCCGGGAAGCTAGAGTAAGTAGTTCGCCAGTTAATAGTTTGCGCAAC
GTTGTTGCCATTGCTACAGGCATCGTGGTGTCACGCTCGTCGTTTGGTATGGCTTCATTCAGCTCCGGTT
CCCAACGATCAAGGCGAGTTACATGATCCCCCATGTTGTGCAAAAAAGCGGTTAGCTCCTTCGGTCCTCC
GATCGTTGTCAGAAGTAAGTTGGCCGCAGTGTTATCACTCATGGTTATGGCAGCACTGCATAATTCTCTT
ACTGTCATGCCATCCGTAAGATGCTTTTCTGTGACTGGTGAGTACTCAACCAAGTCATTCTGAGAATAGT
GTATGCGGCGACCGAGTTGCTCTTGCCCGGCGTCAATACGGGATAATACCGCGCCACATAGCAGAACTTT
AAAAGTGCTCATCATTGGAAAACGTTCTTCGGGGCGAAAACTCTCAAGGATCTTACCGCTGTTGAGATCC
AGTTCGATGTAACCCACTCGTGCACCCAACTGATCTTCAGCATCTTTTACTTTCACCAGCGTTTCTGGGT
GAGCAAAAACAGGAAGGCAAAATGCCGCAAAAAAGGGAATAAGGGCGACACGGAAATGTTGAATACTCAT
ACTCTTCCTTTTTCAATATTATTGAAGCATTTATCAGGGTTATTGTCTCATGAGCGGATACATATTTGAA
TGTATTTAGAAAAATAAACAAATAGGGGTTCCGCGCACATTTCCCCGAAAAGTGCCACCTGACGTCTAAG
AAACCATTATTATCATGACATTAACCTATAAAAATAGGCGTATCACGAGGCCCTTTCGTCTCGCGCGTTT
CGGTGATGACGGTGAAAACCTCTGACACATGCAGCTCCCGGAGACGGTCACAGCTTGTCTGTAAGCGGAT
GCCGGGAGCAGACAAGCCCGTCAGGGCGCGTCAGCGGGTGTTGGCGGGTGTCGGGGCTGGCTTAACTATG
CGGCATCAGAGCAGATTGTACTGAGAGTGCACCATAACGCATTTAAGCATAAACACGCACTATGCCGTTC
TTCTCATGTATATATATATACAGGCAACACGCAGATATAGGTGCGACGTGAACAGTGAGCTGTATGTGCG
CAGCTCGCGTTGCATTTTCGGAAGCGCTCGTTTTCGGAAACGCTTTGAAGTTCCTATTCCGAAGTTCCTA
TTCTCTAGCTAGAAAGTATAGGAACTTCAGAGCGCTTTTGAAAACCAAAAGCGCTCTGAAGACGCACTTT
CAAAAAACCAAAAACGCACCGGACTGTAACGAGCTACTAAAATATTGCGAATACCGCTTCCACAAACATT
GCTCAAAAGTATCTCTTTGCTATATATCTCTGTGCTATATCCCTATATAACCTACCCATCCACCTTTCGC
TCCTTGAACTTGCATCTAAACTCGACCTCTACATTTTTTATGTTTATCTCTAGTATTACTCTTTAGACAA
AAAAATTGTAGTAAGAACTATTCATAGAGTGAATCGAAAACAATACGAAAATGTAAACATTTCCTATACG
TAGTATATAGAGACAAAATAGAAGAAACCGTTCATAATTTTCTGACCAATGAAGAATCATCAACGCTATC
ACTTTCTGTTCACAAAGTATGCGCAATCCACATCGGTATAGAATATAATCGGGGATGCCTTTATCTTGAA
AAAATGCACCCGCAGCTTCGCTAGTAATCAGTAAACGCGGGAAGTGGAGTCAGGCTTTTTTTATGGAAGA
GAAAATAGACACCAAAGTAGCCTTCTTCTAACCTTAACGGACCTACAGTGCAAAAAGTTATCAAGAGACT
GCATTATAGAGCGCACAAAGGAGAAAAAAAGTAATCTAAGATGCTTTGTTAGAAAAATAGCGCTCTCGGG
ATGCATTTTTGTAGAACAAAAAAGAAGTATAGATTCTTTGTTGGTAAAATAGCGCTCTCGCGTTGCATTT
CTGTTCTGTAAAAATGCAGCTCAGATTCTTTGTTTGAAAAATTAGCGCTCTCGCGTTGCATTTTTGTTTT
ACAAAAATGAAGCACAGATTCTTCGTTGGTAAAATAGCGCTTTCGCGTTGCATTTCTGTTCTGTAAAAAT
GCAGCTCAGATTCTTTGTTTGAAAAATTAGCGCTCTCGCGTTGCATTTTTGTTCTACAAAATGAAGCACA
GATGCTTCGTT
Features (pLannotate 1.2.2; 18 found; start..end, strand, type, name):
      5..406     +  promoter       ADH1 promoter: S. cerevisiae ADH1; promoter for alcohol dehydrogenase 1
    452..471     +  CDS            SV40 NLS (fragment): nuclear localization signal of SV40 (simian virus 40) large T antigen
    488..829     +  CDS            GAL4 activation domain: activation domain of the GAL4 transcriptional activator; Saccharomyces cerevisiae GAL4 (truncated)
    857..2107    +  CDS            ATG17: ATG17_YEAST - Also known as APG17. Experimental evidence at protein level: Swiss-Prot protein existence level 1. Autophagy-specific protein that functions with ATG13, ATG29, and CIS1/ATG31 in response to autophagy-inducing signals as a scaffold to recruit other ATG proteins to organize pre-autophagosomal structure (PAS) formation. Modulates the timing and magnitude of the autophagy response, such as the size of the sequestering vesicles, through interacting with and regulating ATG1 kinase activity. Plays particularly a role in pexophagy and nucleophagy. With ATG13, is required for ATG1 activat
   2365..2499    +  CDS            ADH1 (fragment): ADH1_YEAST - Also known as ADC1. Experimental evidence at protein level: Swiss-Prot protein existence level 1. This isozyme preferentially catalyzes the conversion of primary unbranched alcohols to their corresponding aldehydes. Also shows activity toward secondary alcohols. From Saccharomyces cerevisiae (strain ATCC 204508 / S288c) (Baker's yeast).
   2503..2690    +  terminator     ADH1 terminator: S. cerevisiae ADH1; transcription terminator for the S. cerevisiae alcohol dehydrogenase 1 (ADH1) gene
   2808..3902    -  CDS            LEU2: 3-isopropylmalate dehydrogenase, required for leucine biosynthesis; S. cerevisiae LEU2; yeast auxotrophic marker
   3903..4307    -  promoter       LEU2 promoter: S. cerevisiae LEU2
   4373..4389    -  protein_bind   lac operator: The lac repressor binds to the lac operator to inhibit transcription in E. coli. This inhibition can be relieved by adding lactose or isopropyl-β-D-thiogalactopyranoside (IPTG). lac repressor encoded by lacI
   4397..4427    -  promoter       lac promoter: promoter for the E. coli lac operon
   4442..4463    -  protein_bind   CAP binding site: CAP binding activates transcription in the presence of cAMP. E. coli catabolite activator protein
   4476..4568    -  CDS            lacI (fragment): lac repressor; lacI; The lac repressor binds to the lac operator to inhibit transcription in E. coli. This inhibition can be relieved by adding lactose or isopropyl-β-D-thiogalactopyranoside (IPTG).
   4751..5339    -  rep_origin     ori: high-copy-number ColE1/pMB1/pBR322/pUC origin of replication
   5510..6370    -  CDS            AmpR: β-lactamase; bla; confers resistance to ampicillin, carbenicillin, and related antibiotics
   6371..6475    -  promoter       AmpR promoter: bla
   6570..6605    +  CDS            rop (fragment): Rop protein, which maintains plasmids at low copy number; rop
   6707..6756    +  misc_feature   bom (fragment): basis of mobility region from pBR322
   6757..7921    +  rep_origin     2μ ori: yeast 2μ plasmid origin of replication
