>Addgene plasmid #122271 | pGAD-Atg17(F317Q) | addgene full sequence | sequence record 239328 | Addgene NGS Result
TCGCGTTGCATTTCTGTTCTGTAAAAATGCAGCTCAGATTCTTTGTTTGAAAAATTAGCGCTCTCGCGTT
GCATTTTTGTTCTACAAAATGAAGCACAGATGCTTCGTTGCTTGCATGCAACTTCTTTTCTTTTTTTTTC
TTTTCTCTCTCCCCCGTTGTTGTCTCACCATATCCGCAATGACAAAAAAATGATGGAAGACACTAAAGGA
AAAAATTAACGACAAAGACAGCACCAACAGATGTCGTTGTTCCAGAGCTGATGAGGGGTATCTCGAAGCA
CACGAAACTTTTTCCTTCCTTCATTCACGCACACTACTCTCTAATGAGCAACGGTATACGGCCTTCCTTC
CAGTTACTTGAATTTGAAATAAAAAAAAGTTTGCTGTCTTGCTATCAAGTATAAATAGACCTGCAATTAT
TAATCTTTTGTTTCCTCGTCATTGTTCTCGTTCCCTTTCTTCCTTGTTTCTTTTTCTGCACAATATTTCA
AGCTATACCAAGCATACAATCAACTCCAAGCTTTGCAAAGATGGATAAAGCGGAATTAATTCCCGAGCCT
CCAAAAAAGAAGAGAAAGGTCGAATTGGGTACCGCCGCCAATTTTAATCAAAGTGGGAATATTGCTGATA
GCTCATTGTCCTTCACTTTCACTAACAGTAGCAACGGTCCGAACCTCATAACAACTCAAACAAATTCTCA
AGCGCTTTCACAACCAATTGCCTCCTCTAACGTTCATGATAACTTCATGAATAATGAAATCACGGCTAGT
AAAATTGATGATGGTAATAATTCAAAACCACTGTCACCTGGTTGGACGGACCAAACTGCGTATAACGCGT
TTGGAATCACTACAGGGATGTTTAATACCACTACAATGGATGATGTATATAACTATCTATTCGATGATGA
AGATACCCCACCAAACCCAAAAAAAGAGATCGAATTCCCCGGGGGATCCATCGATAACGAAGCAGATGTT
ACAAAATTTGTTAATAATGCCAGGAAAACGCTGACCGATGCTCAACTTTTATGTTCAAGTGCTAATTTAA
GGATTGTAGATATTAAGAAAAAATTGTCATCTTGGCAGTTGAGTATTTCAAAACTCAATTTTCTAATAGT
TGGCTTGAGACAGCAAGGAAAGTTTCTTTACACTATTTTAAAGGAAGGCATTGGGACAAAGCTAATCCAG
AAACAATGGAATCAAGCTGTCTTAGTGGTCTTAGTTGATGAGATGAAGTACTGGCAATATGAAATCACTT
CTAAAGTACAAAGGTTGGATGGTATAGTAAATGAATTGAGCATATCAGAAAAAGATGATACCGATCCCTC
TAAACTAGGAGATTACATCTCGAGAGACAACGTTAACTTATTGAATGACAAACTGAAAGAAGTGCCAGTA
ATTGAGCGTCAAATTGAAAACATTAAGCTTCAATACGAAAATATGGTCAGAAAAGTTAACAAAGAACTGA
TTGATACCAAGTTGACGGACGTAACTCAAAAATTCCAAAGTAAATTTGGTATAGATAACCTGATGGAAAC
AAATGTTGCAGAGCAGTTTAGCAGGGAACTAACGGACCTTGAAAAAGATTTAGCAGAGATAATGAATTCA
TTGACACAGCACTTTGATAAGACATTGCTGTTACAAGATAAAAAAATTGATAACGATGAACGTGAGGAGC
TGTTTAAGGTGGTACAAGGCGACGACAAAGAACTATACAACATTTTCAAAACTCTGCATGAGGTAATTGA
TGACGTGGACAAAACAATTCTTAACTTGGGTCAATTTTTGCAGGCAAAAATAAAGGAAAAGACAGAACTA
CACAGCGAAGTTTCTGAAATAATAAACGATTTCAATAGAAATTTGGAATATCTATTAATCTTTAAAGATA
TTTCCAATCTGATTGATAGCCAAAAAAATTCCTGTACACAAGATATTCAAACAACTAAGGAACTTTGTGA
ATTTTATGATAATTTTGAAGAAAGCTACGGTAACTTAGTTCTAGAAGCAAAGAGGAGAAAGGATGTGGCA
AACAGAATGAAAACTATATTGAAAGATTGTGAAAAGCAGTTGCAGAATTTAGATGCTCAGGACCAGGAAG
AACGTCAGAATTTTATAGCGGAAAATGGAACTTATCTTCCTGAGACAATCTGGCCCGGTAAAATTGACGA
TTTTTCTTCCCTGTACACTTTAAATTACAACGTGAAGAATCCTTAGAAAAAAGGAAAAAAAGGCTGCAGA
GATCTATGAATCGTAGATACTGAAAAACCCCGCAAGTTCACTTCAACTGTGCATCGTGCACCATCTCAAT
TTCTTTCATTTATACATCGTTTTGCCTTCTTTTATGTAACTATACTCCTCTAAGTTTCAATCTTGGCCAT
GTAACCTCTGATCTATAGAATTTTTTAAATGACTAGAATTAATGCCCATCTTTTTTTTGGACCTAAATTC
TTCATGAAAATATATTACGAGGGCTTATTCAGAAGCTTTGGACTTCTTCGCCAGAGGTTTGGTCAAGTCT
CCAATCAAGGTTGTCGGCTTGTCTACCTTGCCAGAAATTTACGAAAAGATGGAAAAGGGTCAAATCGTTG
GTAGATACGTTGTTGACACTTCTAAATAAGCGAATTTCTTATGATTTATGATTTTTATTATTAAATAAGT
TATAAAAAAAATAAGTGTATACAAATTTTAAAGTGACTCTTAGGTTTTAAAACGAAAATTCTTATTCTTG
AGTAACTCTTTCCTGTAGGTCAGGTTGCTTTCTCAGGTATAGCATGAGGTCGCTCTTATTGACCACACCT
CTACCGGCATGCCGGTCGAAATTCCCCTACCCTATGAACATATTCCATTTTGTAATTTCGTGTCGTTTCT
ATTATGAATTTCATTTATAAAGTTTATGTACAAATATCATAAAAAAAGAGAATCTTTTTAAGCAAGGATT
TTCTTAACCTCTTCGGCGACAGCATCACCGACTTCGGTGGTACTGTTGGAACCACCTAAATCACCAGTTC
TGATACCTGCATCCAAAACCTTTTTAACTGCATCTTCAATGGCCTTACCTTCTTCAGGCAAGTTCAATGA
CAATTTCAACATCATTGCAGCAGACAAGATAGTGGCGATAGGGTTGACCTTATTCTTTGGCAAATCTGGA
GCAGAACCGTGGCATGGTTCGTACAAACCAAATGCGGTGTTCTTGTCTGGCAAAGAGGCCAAGGACGCAG
ATGGCAACAAACCCAAGGAACCTGGGATAACGGAGGCTTCATCGGAGACGATATCACCAAACATGTTGCT
GGTGATTATAATACCATTTAGGTGGGTTGGGTTCCTAACTAGGATCATGGCGGCAGAATCAATCAATTGA
TGTTGAACCTTCAATGTAGGAAATTCGTTCTTGATGGTTTCCTCCACAGTTTTTCTCCATAATCTTGAAG
AGGCCAAAACATTAGCTTTATCCAAGGACCAAATAGGCAATGGTGGCTCATGTTGTAGGGCCATGAAAGC
GGCCATTCTTGTGATTCTTTGCACTTCTGGAACGGTGTATTGTTCACTATCCCAAGCGACACCATCACCA
TCGTCTTCCTTTCTCTTACCAAAGTAAATACCTCCCACTAATTCTCTGACAACAACGAAGTCAGTACCTT
TAGCAAATTGTGGCTTGATTGGAGATAAGTCTAAAAGAGAGTCGGATGCAAAGTTACATGGTCTTAAGTT
GGCGTACAATTGAAGTTCTTTACGGATTTTTAGTAAACCTTGTTCAGGTCTAACACTACCTGTACCCCAT
TTAGGACCACCCACAGCACCTAACAAAACGGCATCAGCCTTCTTGGAGGCTTCCAGCGCCTCATCTGGAA
GTGGGACACCTGTAGCTTCGATAGCAGCACCACCAATTAAATGATTTTCGAAATCGAACTTGACATTGGA
ACGAACATCAGAAATAGCTTTAAGAACCTTAATGGCTTCGGCTGTGATTTCTTGACCAACGTGGTCACCT
GGCAAAACGACGATCTTCTTAGGGGCAGACATTAGAATGGTATATCCTTGAAATATATATATATATTGCT
GAAATGTAAAAGGTAAGAAAAGTTAGAAAGTAAGACGATTGCTAACCACCTATTGGAAAAAACAATAGGT
CCTTAAATAATATTGTCAACTTCAAGTATTGTGATGCAAGCATTTAGTCATGAACGCTTCTCTATTCTAT
ATGAAAAGCCGGTTCCGGCGCTCTCACCTTTCCTTTTTCTCCCAATTTTTCAGTTGAAAAAGGTATATGC
GTCAGGCGACCTCTGAAATTAACAAAAAATTTCCAGTCATCGAATTTGATTCTGTGCGATAGCGCCCCTG
TGTGTTCTCGTTATGTTGAGGAAAAAAATAATGGTTGCTAAGAGATTCGAACTCTTGCATCTTACGATAC
CTGAGTATTCCCACAGTTGGGGGATCTCGACTCTAGCTAGAGGATCAATTCGTAATCATGTCATAGCTGT
TTCCTGTGTGAAATTGTTATCCGCTCACAATTCCACACAACATACGAGCCGGAAGCATAAAGTGTAAAGC
CTGGGGTGCCTAATGAGTGAGCTAACTCACATTAATTGCGTTGCGCTCACTGCCCGCTTTCCAGTCGGGA
AACCTGTCGTGCCAGCTGCATTAATGAATCGGCCAACGCGCGGGGAGAGGCGGTTTGCGTATTGGGCGCT
CTTCCGCTTCCTCGCTCACTGACTCGCTGCGCTCGGTCGTTCGGCTGCGGCGAGCGGTATCAGCTCACTC
AAAGGCGGTAATACGGTTATCCACAGAATCAGGGGATAACGCAGGAAAGAACATGTGAGCAAAAGGCCAG
CAAAAGGCCAGGAACCGTAAAAAGGCCGCGTTGCTGGCGTTTTTCCATAGGCTCCGCCCCCCTGACGAGC
ATCACAAAAATCGACGCTCAAGTCAGAGGTGGCGAAACCCGACAGGACTATAAAGATACCAGGCGTTTCC
CCCTGGAAGCTCCCTCGTGCGCTCTCCTGTTCCGACCCTGCCGCTTACCGGATACCTGTCCGCCTTTCTC
CCTTCGGGAAGCGTGGCGCTTTCTCATAGCTCACGCTGTAGGTATCTCAGTTCGGTGTAGGTCGTTCGCT
CCAAGCTGGGCTGTGTGCACGAACCCCCCGTTCAGCCCGACCGCTGCGCCTTATCCGGTAACTATCGTCT
TGAGTCCAACCCGGTAAGACACGACTTATCGCCACTGGCAGCAGCCACTGGTAACAGGATTAGCAGAGCG
AGGTATGTAGGCGGTGCTACAGAGTTCTTGAAGTGGTGGCCTAACTACGGCTACACTAGAAGAACAGTAT
TTGGTATCTGCGCTCTGCTGAAGCCAGTTACCTTCGGAAAAAGAGTTGGTAGCTCTTGATCCGGCAAACA
AACCACCGCTGGTAGCGGTGGTTTTTTTGTTTGCAAGCAGCAGATTACGCGCAGAAAAAAAGGATCTCAA
GAAGATCCTTTGATCTTTTCTACGGGGTCTGACGCTCAGTGGAACGAAAACTCACGTTAAGGGATTTTGG
TCATGAGATTATCAAAAAGGATCTTCACCTAGATCCTTTTAAATTAAAAATGAAGTTTTAAATCAATCTA
AAGTATATATGAGTAAACTTGGTCTGACAGTTACCAATGCTTAATCAGTGAGGCACCTATCTCAGCGATC
TGTCTATTTCGTTCATCCATAGTTGCCTGACTCCCCGTCGTGTAGATAACTACGATACGGGAGGGCTTAC
CATCTGGCCCCAGTGCTGCAATGATACCGCGAGACCCACGCTCACCGGCTCCAGATTTATCAGCAATAAA
CCAGCCAGCCGGAAGGGCCGAGCGCAGAAGTGGTCCTGCAACTTTATCCGCCTCCATCCAGTCTATTAAT
TGTTGCCGGGAAGCTAGAGTAAGTAGTTCGCCAGTTAATAGTTTGCGCAACGTTGTTGCCATTGCTACAG
GCATCGTGGTGTCACGCTCGTCGTTTGGTATGGCTTCATTCAGCTCCGGTTCCCAACGATCAAGGCGAGT
TACATGATCCCCCATGTTGTGCAAAAAAGCGGTTAGCTCCTTCGGTCCTCCGATCGTTGTCAGAAGTAAG
TTGGCCGCAGTGTTATCACTCATGGTTATGGCAGCACTGCATAATTCTCTTACTGTCATGCCATCCGTAA
GATGCTTTTCTGTGACTGGTGAGTACTCAACCAAGTCATTCTGAGAATAGTGTATGCGGCGACCGAGTTG
CTCTTGCCCGGCGTCAATACGGGATAATACCGCGCCACATAGCAGAACTTTAAAAGTGCTCATCATTGGA
AAACGTTCTTCGGGGCGAAAACTCTCAAGGATCTTACCGCTGTTGAGATCCAGTTCGATGTAACCCACTC
GTGCACCCAACTGATCTTCAGCATCTTTTACTTTCACCAGCGTTTCTGGGTGAGCAAAAACAGGAAGGCA
AAATGCCGCAAAAAAGGGAATAAGGGCGACACGGAAATGTTGAATACTCATACTCTTCCTTTTTCAATAT
TATTGAAGCATTTATCAGGGTTATTGTCTCATGAGCGGATACATATTTGAATGTATTTAGAAAAATAAAC
AAATAGGGGTTCCGCGCACATTTCCCCGAAAAGTGCCACCTGACGTCTAAGAAACCATTATTATCATGAC
ATTAACCTATAAAAATAGGCGTATCACGAGGCCCTTTCGTCTCGCGCGTTTCGGTGATGACGGTGAAAAC
CTCTGACACATGCAGCTCCCGGAGACGGTCACAGCTTGTCTGTAAGCGGATGCCGGGAGCAGACAAGCCC
GTCAGGGCGCGTCAGCGGGTGTTGGCGGGTGTCGGGGCTGGCTTAACTATGCGGCATCAGAGCAGATTGT
ACTGAGAGTGCACCATAACGCATTTAAGCATAAACACGCACTATGCCGTTCTTCTCATGTATATATATAT
ACAGGCAACACGCAGATATAGGTGCGACGTGAACAGTGAGCTGTATGTGCGCAGCTCGCGTTGCATTTTC
GGAAGCGCTCGTTTTCGGAAACGCTTTGAAGTTCCTATTCCGAAGTTCCTATTCTCTAGCTAGAAAGTAT
AGGAACTTCAGAGCGCTTTTGAAAACCAAAAGCGCTCTGAAGACGCACTTTCAAAAAACCAAAAACGCAC
CGGACTGTAACGAGCTACTAAAATATTGCGAATACCGCTTCCACAAACATTGCTCAAAAGTATCTCTTTG
CTATATATCTCTGTGCTATATCCCTATATAACCTACCCATCCACCTTTCGCTCCTTGAACTTGCATCTAA
ACTCGACCTCTACATTTTTTATGTTTATCTCTAGTATTACTCTTTAGACAAAAAAATTGTAGTAAGAACT
ATTCATAGAGTGAATCGAAAACAATACGAAAATGTAAACATTTCCTATACGTAGTATATAGAGACAAAAT
AGAAGAAACCGTTCATAATTTTCTGACCAATGAAGAATCATCAACGCTATCACTTTCTGTTCACAAAGTA
TGCGCAATCCACATCGGTATAGAATATAATCGGGGATGCCTTTATCTTGAAAAAATGCACCCGCAGCTTC
GCTAGTAATCAGTAAACGCGGGAAGTGGAGTCAGGCTTTTTTTATGGAAGAGAAAATAGACACCAAAGTA
GCCTTCTTCTAACCTTAACGGACCTACAGTGCAAAAAGTTATCAAGAGACTGCATTATAGAGCGCACAAA
GGAGAAAAAAAGTAATCTAAGATGCTTTGTTAGAAAAATAGCGCTCTCGGGATGCATTTTTGTAGAACAA
AAAAGAAGTATAGATTCTTTGTTGGTAAAATAGCGCTCTCGCGTTGCATTTCTGTTCTGTAAAAATGCAG
CTCAGATTCTTTGTTTGAAAAATTAGCGCTCTCGCGTTGCATTTTTGTTTTACAAAAATGAAGCACAGAT
TCTTCGTTGGTAAAATAGCGCTT
Features (pLannotate 1.2.2; 18 found; start..end, strand, type, name):
    119..515     +  promoter       ADH1 promoter: S. cerevisiae ADH1; promoter for alcohol dehydrogenase 1
    561..580     +  CDS            SV40 NLS (fragment): nuclear localization signal of SV40 (simian virus 40) large T antigen
    597..938     +  CDS            GAL4 activation domain: activation domain of the GAL4 transcriptional activator; Saccharomyces cerevisiae GAL4 (truncated)
    966..2213    +  CDS            ATG17: ATG17_YEAST - Also known as APG17. Experimental evidence at protein level: Swiss-Prot protein existence level 1. Autophagy-specific protein that functions with ATG13, ATG29, and CIS1/ATG31 in response to autophagy-inducing signals as a scaffold to recruit other ATG proteins to organize pre-autophagosomal structure (PAS) formation. Modulates the timing and magnitude of the autophagy response, such as the size of the sequestering vesicles, through interacting with and regulating ATG1 kinase activity. Plays particularly a role in pexophagy and nucleophagy. With ATG13, is required for ATG1 activat
   2482..2616    +  CDS            ADH1 (fragment): ADH1_YEAST - Also known as ADC1. Experimental evidence at protein level: Swiss-Prot protein existence level 1. This isozyme preferentially catalyzes the conversion of primary unbranched alcohols to their corresponding aldehydes. Also shows activity toward secondary alcohols. From Saccharomyces cerevisiae (strain ATCC 204508 / S288c) (Baker's yeast).
   2620..2807    +  terminator     ADH1 terminator: S. cerevisiae ADH1; transcription terminator for the S. cerevisiae alcohol dehydrogenase 1 (ADH1) gene
   2928..4022    -  CDS            LEU2: 3-isopropylmalate dehydrogenase, required for leucine biosynthesis; S. cerevisiae LEU2; yeast auxotrophic marker
   4023..4428    -  promoter       LEU2 promoter: S. cerevisiae LEU2
   4494..4510    -  protein_bind   lac operator: The lac repressor binds to the lac operator to inhibit transcription in E. coli. This inhibition can be relieved by adding lactose or isopropyl-β-D-thiogalactopyranoside (IPTG). lac repressor encoded by lacI
   4518..4548    -  promoter       lac promoter: promoter for the E. coli lac operon
   4563..4584    -  protein_bind   CAP binding site: CAP binding activates transcription in the presence of cAMP. E. coli catabolite activator protein
   4597..4689    -  CDS            lacI (fragment): lac repressor; lacI; The lac repressor binds to the lac operator to inhibit transcription in E. coli. This inhibition can be relieved by adding lactose or isopropyl-β-D-thiogalactopyranoside (IPTG).
   4872..5460    -  rep_origin     ori: high-copy-number ColE1/pMB1/pBR322/pUC origin of replication
   5631..6491    -  CDS            AmpR: β-lactamase; bla; confers resistance to ampicillin, carbenicillin, and related antibiotics
   6492..6596    -  promoter       AmpR promoter: bla
   6691..6726    +  CDS            rop (fragment): Rop protein, which maintains plasmids at low copy number; rop
   6828..6877    +  misc_feature   bom (fragment): basis of mobility region from pBR322
   6878..109     +  rep_origin     2μ ori (across the origin): yeast 2μ plasmid origin of replication
