[The description below was written by a language model from this plasmid's Addgene catalogue record and pLannotate feature annotations shown in this document.]
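Description:
pGAD-Atg17(F317Q) is a yeast two-hybrid "prey" plasmid built on the pGAD-c1 backbone, a yeast–E. coli shuttle vector of roughly 7.9 kb. In bacteria it replicates from a high-copy ColE1/pUC-type origin and is selected through the β-lactamase gene conferring ampicillin resistance. In Saccharomyces cerevisiae it is maintained episomally by the 2μ origin and selected by complementation of leucine auxotrophy with the LEU2 marker, expressed from its own promoter. Remnants of earlier cloning vectors (a lac promoter/operator region with a CAP site, and fragments of lacI, rop and bom) are also annotated but have no evident role in the construct's function.

The expression cassette is driven by the constitutive yeast ADH1 promoter and closed by the ADH1 terminator, which is preceded by a short leftover piece of ADH1 coding sequence. It encodes an SV40 large T antigen nuclear localization signal followed by the GAL4 transcriptional activation domain, with S. cerevisiae ATG17 placed downstream to give an activation-domain fusion. Atg17 is an autophagy scaffold protein that works with Atg13, Atg29 and Atg31 to organize the pre-autophagosomal structure and regulate Atg1 kinase. This version carries a phenylalanine-to-glutamine substitution at residue 317. When co-expressed with a GAL4 DNA-binding-domain "bait", an interaction reconstitutes a transcriptional activator and switches on reporter genes, so the plasmid allows testing of how the F317Q change affects Atg17 binding to partner proteins; the record does not state which partner this mutation was designed to probe. The depositor's sequence and the repository's sequencing result differ slightly in length but show the same feature layout.
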