Addgene plasmid #122271: pGAD-Atg17(F317Q)
Purpose: For Yeast-two-hybrid analysis
Depositing lab: Daniel Klionsky. Depositing organization: University of Michigan. Publication: The Atg17-Atg31-Atg29 Complex Coordinates with Atg11 to Recruit the Vam7 SNARE and Mediate Autophagosome-Vacuole Fusion. Liu X, Mao K, Yu AYH, Omairi-Nasser A, Austin J 2nd, Glick BS, Yip CK, Klionsky DJ. Curr Biol. 2016 Jan 25;26(2):150-160. doi: 10.1016/j.cub.2015.11.054. Epub 2016 Jan 7. PubMed 26774783.
Backbone
  Vector backbone: pGAD-c1
  Vector type: Yeast Expression
  Selectable markers: LEU2
Growth in bacteria
  Bacterial resistance: Ampicillin, 100 μg/mL
  Growth temperature: 37°C
  Growth strain: DH5alpha
  Copy number: Unknown
Gene/Insert
  Gene/Insert name: ATG17
  Species: S. cerevisiae (budding yeast)
  Mutation: Phenylalanine 317 to glutamine
Terms and licenses: Academic/Nonprofit Terms; Industry Terms: Not Available to Industry
How to cite: pGAD-Atg17(F317Q) was a gift from Daniel Klionsky (Addgene plasmid # 122271 ; http://n2t.net/addgene:122271 ; RRID:Addgene_122271)
